Addgene plasmid #122308: px335-sgRNA-EF(Cas9n)-mHdac1-R2
Purpose: Expresses sgRNA targeting mouse Hdac1 and Cas9 nickase in mammalian cells
Depositing lab: Hiroshi Ochiai. Depositing organization: Hiroshima University. Publication: Genome-wide kinetic properties of transcriptional bursting in mouse embryonic stem cells. Ochiai H, Hayashi T, Umeda M, Yoshimura M, Harada A, Shimizu Y, Nakano K, Saitoh N, Liu Z, Yamamoto T, Okamura T, Ohkawa Y, Kimura H, Nikaido I. Sci Adv. 2020 Jun 17;6(25):eaaz6699. doi: 10.1126/sciadv.aaz6699. eCollection 2020 Jun. PubMed 32596448.
Backbone
  Vector backbone: px335
  Backbone size w/o insert (bp): 8427
  Total vector size (bp): 8447
  Modifications to backbone: We applied an optimized sgRNA design (sgRNA(F+E)) (Chen et al., Cell, 2013)
  Vector type: Mammalian Expression
Growth in bacteria
  Bacterial resistance: Ampicillin, 100 μg/mL
  Growth temperature: 37°C
  Growth strain: DH5alpha
  Copy number: High Copy
Gene/Insert
  Gene/Insert name: sgRNA for mouse Hdac1
  gRNA/shRNA sequence: CATGAGAAAACTCATGCTAG
  Species: Synthetic
  Cloning method: Restriction Enzyme; 5′ cloning site BbsI (destroyed during cloning); 3′ cloning site BbsI (destroyed during cloning)
  Sequencing primers: 5′ LKO1_5_primer
Terms and licenses: Academic/Nonprofit Terms; Industry Terms: Not Available to Industry
How to cite: px335-sgRNA-EF(Cas9n)-mHdac1-R2 was a gift from Hiroshi Ochiai (Addgene plasmid # 122308 ; http://n2t.net/addgene:122308 ; RRID:Addgene_122308)
