[The description below was written by a language model from this plasmid's Addgene catalogue record and pLannotate feature annotations shown in this document.]
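Description:
px335-sgRNA-EF(Cas9n)-mHdac1-R2 is a mammalian expression plasmid built on the px335 backbone that delivers both components of a Streptococcus pyogenes CRISPR nickase system from a single vector of about 8.4 kb. It is propagated in E. coli as a high-copy plasmid through a ColE1/pUC-type origin and selected with ampicillin via the β-lactamase gene. The backbone also carries an f1/M13 phage origin and small leftover fragments annotated as bom and rop. A single AAV2 inverted terminal repeat lies downstream of the Cas9 cassette. With only one ITR annotated, the record gives no indication that the plasmid is meant for AAV packaging.

The first expression unit is a human U6 RNA polymerase III promoter driving a 20-nt guide against mouse Hdac1, cloned into BbsI sites that were destroyed in the process. The guide is fused to a modified scaffold: the depositor replaced the standard design with the optimized sgRNA(F+E) version. This probably explains why the annotation software recognises the scaffold only as two partial tracrRNA/gRNA scaffold matches. The second unit uses a CMV enhancer, chicken β-actin promoter and hybrid intron to express Cas9, terminated by a bGH polyadenylation signal. The two overlapping Cas9(N) and Cas9(C) annotations together span one continuous open reading frame, preceded by a short match to an HA epitope tag. The catalogue entry identifies the enzyme as the nickase (Cas9n), although the inactivating mutation itself is not annotated.

Because a nickase cuts only one strand, such plasmids are normally used with a partner guide on the opposite strand, and the "R2" suffix may reflect this, though the record does not say so. The two sequence records differ by one nucleotide in length.
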