Features (pLannotate 1.2.2; 18 found; start..end, strand, type, name):
      1..241     +  promoter       U6 promoter: RNA polymerase III promoter for human U6 snRNA
    289..356     +  misc_RNA       tracrRNA (fragment): trans-activating CRISPR RNA for the Streptococcus pyogenes CRISPR/Cas9 system
    363..406     +  misc_RNA       gRNA scaffold (fragment): guide RNA scaffold for the Streptococcus pyogenes CRISPR/Cas9 system
    453..738     +  enhancer       CMV enhancer: human cytomegalovirus immediate early enhancer; contains an 18-bp deletion relative to the standard CMV enhancer
    740..1017    +  promoter       chicken β-actin promoter: No description available
   1018..1246    +  intron         hybrid intron: hybrid between chicken β-actin (CBA) and minute virus of mice (MMV) introns (Gray et al., 2011)
   1267..1294    +  CDS            3xHA (fragment): three tandem HA epitope tags
   1327..3042    +  CDS            Cas9(N): N-terminal portion of Streptococcus pyogenes Cas9 (Zetsche et al., 2015)
   2929..5427    +  CDS            Cas9(C): C-terminal portion of Streptococcus pyogenes Cas9 (Zetsche et al., 2015)
   5494..5605    +  polyA_signal   bGH poly(A) signal: bovine growth hormone polyadenylation signal
   5710..5850    +  repeat_region  AAV2 ITR: inverted terminal repeat of adeno-associated virus serotype 2 inverted
   5855..5906    -  misc_feature   bom (fragment): basis of mobility region from pBR322
   5925..6305    +  rep_origin     M13 ori (sequence partly withheld): M13 bacteriophage origin of replication; arrow indicates direction of (+) strand synthesis
   6381..6430    -  misc_feature   bom (fragment): basis of mobility region from pBR322
   6532..6567    -  CDS            rop (fragment): Rop protein, which maintains plasmids at low copy number; rop
   6662..6766    +  promoter       AmpR promoter: bla
   6767..7627    +  CDS            AmpR: β-lactamase; bla; confers resistance to ampicillin, carbenicillin, and related antibiotics
   7798..8386    +  rep_origin     ori: high-copy-number ColE1/pMB1/pBR322/pUC origin of replication
>Addgene plasmid #122308 | px335-sgRNA-EF(Cas9n)-mHdac1-R2 | depositor full sequence | sequence record 233509 | px335-sgRNA-EF(Cas9n)-mHdac1-R2 sequence 8447 bps
GAGGGCCTATTTCCCATGATTCCTTCATATTTGCATATACGATACAAGGCTGTTAGAGAGATAATTGGAA
TTAATTTGACTGTAAACACAAAGATATTAGTACAAAATACGTGACGTAGAAAGTAATAATTTCTTGGGTA
GTTTGCAGTTTTAAAATTATGTTTTAAAATGGACTATCATATGCTTACCGTAACTTGAAAGTATTTCGAT
TTCTTGGCTTTATATATCTTGTGGAAAGGACGAAACACCGCATGAGAAAACTCATGCTAGGTTTAAGAGC
TATGCTGGAAACAGCATAGCAAGTTTAAATAAGGCTAGTCCGTTATCAACTTGAAAAAGTGGCACCGAGT
CGGTGCTTTTTTGTTTTAGAGCTAGAAATAGCAAGTTAAAATAAGGCTAGTCCGTTTTTAGCGCGTGCGC
CAATTCTGCAGACAAATGGCTCTAGAGGTACCCGTTACATAACTTACGGTAAATGGCCCGCCTGGCTGAC
CGCCCAACGACCCCCGCCCATTGACGTCAATAGTAACGCCAATAGGGACTTTCCATTGACGTCAATGGGT
GGAGTATTTACGGTAAACTGCCCACTTGGCAGTACATCAAGTGTATCATATGCCAAGTACGCCCCCTATT
GACGTCAATGACGGTAAATGGCCCGCCTGGCATTGTGCCCAGTACATGACCTTATGGGACTTTCCTACTT
GGCAGTACATCTACGTATTAGTCATCGCTATTACCATGGTCGAGGTGAGCCCCACGTTCTGCTTCACTCT
CCCCATCTCCCCCCCCTCCCCACCCCCAATTTTGTATTTATTTATTTTTTAATTATTTTGTGCAGCGATG
GGGGCGGGGGGGGGGGGGGGGCGCGCGCCAGGCGGGGCGGGGCGGGGCGAGGGGCGGGGCGGGGCGAGGC
GGAGAGGTGCGGCGGCAGCCAATCAGAGCGGCGCGCTCCGAAAGTTTCCTTTTATGGCGAGGCGGCGGCG
GCGGCGGCCCTATAAAAAGCGAAGCGCGCGGCGGGCGGGAGTCGCTGCGACGCTGCCTTCGCCCCGTGCC
CCGCTCCGCCGCCGCCTCGCGCCGCCCGCCCCGGCTCTGACTGACCGCGTTACTCCCACAGGTGAGCGGG
CGGGACGGCCCTTCTCCTCCGGGCTGTAATTAGCTGAGCAAGAGGTAAGGGTTTAAGGGATGGTTGGTTG
GTGGGGTATTAATGTTTAATTACCTGGAGCACCTGCCTGAAATCACTTTTTTTCAGGTTGGACCGGTGCC
ACCATGTACCCATACGATGTTCCAGATTACGCTTCGCCGAAGAAAAAGCGCAAGGTCGAAGCGTCCGACA
AGAAGTACAGCATCGGCCTGGCCATCGGCACCAACTCTGTGGGCTGGGCCGTGATCACCGACGAGTACAA
GGTGCCCAGCAAGAAATTCAAGGTGCTGGGCAACACCGACCGGCACAGCATCAAGAAGAACCTGATCGGA
GCCCTGCTGTTCGACAGCGGCGAAACAGCCGAGGCCACCCGGCTGAAGAGAACCGCCAGAAGAAGATACA
CCAGACGGAAGAACCGGATCTGCTATCTGCAAGAGATCTTCAGCAACGAGATGGCCAAGGTGGACGACAG
CTTCTTCCACAGACTGGAAGAGTCCTTCCTGGTGGAAGAGGATAAGAAGCACGAGCGGCACCCCATCTTC
GGCAACATCGTGGACGAGGTGGCCTACCACGAGAAGTACCCCACCATCTACCACCTGAGAAAGAAACTGG
TGGACAGCACCGACAAGGCCGACCTGCGGCTGATCTATCTGGCCCTGGCCCACATGATCAAGTTCCGGGG
CCACTTCCTGATCGAGGGCGACCTGAACCCCGACAACAGCGACGTGGACAAGCTGTTCATCCAGCTGGTG
CAGACCTACAACCAGCTGTTCGAGGAAAACCCCATCAACGCCAGCGGCGTGGACGCCAAGGCCATCCTGT
CTGCCAGACTGAGCAAGAGCAGACGGCTGGAAAATCTGATCGCCCAGCTGCCCGGCGAGAAGAAGAATGG
CCTGTTCGGCAACCTGATTGCCCTGAGCCTGGGCCTGACCCCCAACTTCAAGAGCAACTTCGACCTGGCC
GAGGATGCCAAACTGCAGCTGAGCAAGGACACCTACGACGACGACCTGGACAACCTGCTGGCCCAGATCG
GCGACCAGTACGCCGACCTGTTTCTGGCCGCCAAGAACCTGTCCGACGCCATCCTGCTGAGCGACATCCT
GAGAGTGAACACCGAGATCACCAAGGCCCCCCTGAGCGCCTCTATGATCAAGAGATACGACGAGCACCAC
CAGGACCTGACCCTGCTGAAAGCTCTCGTGCGGCAGCAGCTGCCTGAGAAGTACAAAGAGATTTTCTTCG
ACCAGAGCAAGAACGGCTACGCCGGCTACATTGACGGCGGAGCCAGCCAGGAAGAGTTCTACAAGTTCAT
CAAGCCCATCCTGGAAAAGATGGACGGCACCGAGGAACTGCTCGTGAAGCTGAACAGAGAGGACCTGCTG
CGGAAGCAGCGGACCTTCGACAACGGCAGCATCCCCCACCAGATCCACCTGGGAGAGCTGCACGCCATTC
TGCGGCGGCAGGAAGATTTTTACCCATTCCTGAAGGACAACCGGGAAAAGATCGAGAAGATCCTGACCTT
CCGCATCCCCTACTACGTGGGCCCTCTGGCCAGGGGAAACAGCAGATTCGCCTGGATGACCAGAAAGAGC
GAGGAAACCATCACCCCCTGGAACTTCGAGGAAGTGGTGGACAAGGGCGCTTCCGCCCAGAGCTTCATCG
AGCGGATGACCAACTTCGATAAGAACCTGCCCAACGAGAAGGTGCTGCCCAAGCACAGCCTGCTGTACGA
GTACTTCACCGTGTATAACGAGCTGACCAAAGTGAAATACGTGACCGAGGGAATGAGAAAGCCCGCCTTC
CTGAGCGGCGAGCAGAAAAAGGCCATCGTGGACCTGCTGTTCAAGACCAACCGGAAAGTGACCGTGAAGC
AGCTGAAAGAGGACTACTTCAAGAAAATCGAGTGCTTCGACTCCGTGGAAATCTCCGGCGTGGAAGATCG
GTTCAACGCCTCCCTGGGCACATACCACGATCTGCTGAAAATTATCAAGGACAAGGACTTCCTGGACAAT
GAGGAAAACGAGGACATTCTGGAAGATATCGTGCTGACCCTGACACTGTTTGAGGACAGAGAGATGATCG
AGGAACGGCTGAAAACCTATGCCCACCTGTTCGACGACAAAGTGATGAAGCAGCTGAAGCGGCGGAGATA
CACCGGCTGGGGCAGGCTGAGCCGGAAGCTGATCAACGGCATCCGGGACAAGCAGTCCGGCAAGACAATC
CTGGATTTCCTGAAGTCCGACGGCTTCGCCAACAGAAACTTCATGCAGCTGATCCACGACGACAGCCTGA
CCTTTAAAGAGGACATCCAGAAAGCCCAGGTGTCCGGCCAGGGCGATAGCCTGCACGAGCACATTGCCAA
TCTGGCCGGCAGCCCCGCCATTAAGAAGGGCATCCTGCAGACAGTGAAGGTGGTGGACGAGCTCGTGAAA
GTGATGGGCCGGCACAAGCCCGAGAACATCGTGATCGAAATGGCCAGAGAGAACCAGACCACCCAGAAGG
GACAGAAGAACAGCCGCGAGAGAATGAAGCGGATCGAAGAGGGCATCAAAGAGCTGGGCAGCCAGATCCT
GAAAGAACACCCCGTGGAAAACACCCAGCTGCAGAACGAGAAGCTGTACCTGTACTACCTGCAGAATGGG
CGGGATATGTACGTGGACCAGGAACTGGACATCAACCGGCTGTCCGACTACGATGTGGACCATATCGTGC
CTCAGAGCTTTCTGAAGGACGACTCCATCGACAACAAGGTGCTGACCAGAAGCGACAAGAACCGGGGCAA
GAGCGACAACGTGCCCTCCGAAGAGGTCGTGAAGAAGATGAAGAACTACTGGCGGCAGCTGCTGAACGCC
AAGCTGATTACCCAGAGAAAGTTCGACAATCTGACCAAGGCCGAGAGAGGCGGCCTGAGCGAACTGGATA
AGGCCGGCTTCATCAAGAGACAGCTGGTGGAAACCCGGCAGATCACAAAGCACGTGGCACAGATCCTGGA
CTCCCGGATGAACACTAAGTACGACGAGAATGACAAGCTGATCCGGGAAGTGAAAGTGATCACCCTGAAG
TCCAAGCTGGTGTCCGATTTCCGGAAGGATTTCCAGTTTTACAAAGTGCGCGAGATCAACAACTACCACC
ACGCCCACGACGCCTACCTGAACGCCGTCGTGGGAACCGCCCTGATCAAAAAGTACCCTAAGCTGGAAAG
CGAGTTCGTGTACGGCGACTACAAGGTGTACGACGTGCGGAAGATGATCGCCAAGAGCGAGCAGGAAATC
GGCAAGGCTACCGCCAAGTACTTCTTCTACAGCAACATCATGAACTTTTTCAAGACCGAGATTACCCTGG
CCAACGGCGAGATCCGGAAGCGGCCTCTGATCGAGACAAACGGCGAAACCGGGGAGATCGTGTGGGATAA
GGGCCGGGATTTTGCCACCGTGCGGAAAGTGCTGAGCATGCCCCAAGTGAATATCGTGAAAAAGACCGAG
GTGCAGACAGGCGGCTTCAGCAAAGAGTCTATCCTGCCCAAGAGGAACAGCGATAAGCTGATCGCCAGAA
AGAAGGACTGGGACCCTAAGAAGTACGGCGGCTTCGACAGCCCCACCGTGGCCTATTCTGTGCTGGTGGT
GGCCAAAGTGGAAAAGGGCAAGTCCAAGAAACTGAAGAGTGTGAAAGAGCTGCTGGGGATCACCATCATG
GAAAGAAGCAGCTTCGAGAAGAATCCCATCGACTTTCTGGAAGCCAAGGGCTACAAAGAAGTGAAAAAGG
ACCTGATCATCAAGCTGCCTAAGTACTCCCTGTTCGAGCTGGAAAACGGCCGGAAGAGAATGCTGGCCTC
TGCCGGCGAACTGCAGAAGGGAAACGAACTGGCCCTGCCCTCCAAATATGTGAACTTCCTGTACCTGGCC
AGCCACTATGAGAAGCTGAAGGGCTCCCCCGAGGATAATGAGCAGAAACAGCTGTTTGTGGAACAGCACA
AGCACTACCTGGACGAGATCATCGAGCAGATCAGCGAGTTCTCCAAGAGAGTGATCCTGGCCGACGCTAA
TCTGGACAAAGTGCTGTCCGCCTACAACAAGCACCGGGATAAGCCCATCAGAGAGCAGGCCGAGAATATC
ATCCACCTGTTTACCCTGACCAATCTGGGAGCCCCTGCCGCCTTCAAGTACTTTGACACCACCATCGACC
GGAAGAGGTACACCAGCACCAAAGAGGTGCTGGACGCCACCCTGATCCACCAGAGCATCACCGGCCTGTA
CGAGACACGGATCGACCTGTCTCAGCTGGGAGGCGACAGCCCCAAGAAGAAGAGAAAGGTGGAGGCCAGC
TAAGAATTCCTAGAGCTCGCTGATCAGCCTCGACTGTGCCTTCTAGTTGCCAGCCATCTGTTGTTTGCCC
CTCCCCCGTGCCTTCCTTGACCCTGGAAGGTGCCACTCCCACTGTCCTTTCCTAATAAAATGAGGAAATT
GCATCGCATTGTCTGAGTAGGTGTCATTCTATTCTGGGGGGTGGGGTGGGGCAGGACAGCAAGGGGGAGG
ATTGGGAAGAGAATAGCAGGCATGCTGGGGAGCGGCCGCAGGAACCCCTAGTGATGGAGTTGGCCACTCC
CTCTCTGCGCGCTCGCTCGCTCACTGAGGCCGGGCGACCAAAGGTCGCCCGACGCCCGGGCTTTGCCCGG
GCGGCCTCAGTGAGCGAGCGAGCGCGCAGCTGCCTGCAGGGGCGCCTGATGCGGTATTTTCTCCTTACGC
ATCTGTGCGGTATTTCACACCGCATA
[142 nt withheld, positions 5907-6048]
C
[141 nt withheld, positions 6050-6190]
CCTTTGACGTTGGAGTCCACGTTCTTT
[37 nt withheld, positions 6218-6254]
ACCCTATCTCGGGCTATTCTTTTGATTTATAAGGGATTTTGCCGATTTCGGCCTATTGGTTAAAAAATGA
GCTGATTTAACAAAAATTTAACGCGAATTTTAACAAAATATTAACGTTTACAATTTTATGGTGCACTCTC
AGTACAATCTGCTCTGATGCCGCATAGTTAAGCCAGCCCCGACACCCGCCAACACCCGCTGACGCGCCCT
GACGGGCTTGTCTGCTCCCGGCATCCGCTTACAGACAAGCTGTGACCGTCTCCGGGAGCTGCATGTGTCA
GAGGTTTTCACCGTCATCACCGAAACGCGCGAGACGAAAGGGCCTCGTGATACGCCTATTTTTATAGGTT
AATGTCATGATAATAATGGTTTCTTAGACGTCAGGTGGCACTTTTCGGGGAAATGTGCGCGGAACCCCTA
TTTGTTTATTTTTCTAAATACATTCAAATATGTATCCGCTCATGAGACAATAACCCTGATAAATGCTTCA
ATAATATTGAAAAAGGAAGAGTATGAGTATTCAACATTTCCGTGTCGCCCTTATTCCCTTTTTTGCGGCA
TTTTGCCTTCCTGTTTTTGCTCACCCAGAAACGCTGGTGAAAGTAAAAGATGCTGAAGATCAGTTGGGTG
CACGAGTGGGTTACATCGAACTGGATCTCAACAGCGGTAAGATCCTTGAGAGTTTTCGCCCCGAAGAACG
TTTTCCAATGATGAGCACTTTTAAAGTTCTGCTATGTGGCGCGGTATTATCCCGTATTGACGCCGGGCAA
GAGCAACTCGGTCGCCGCATACACTATTCTCAGAATGACTTGGTTGAGTACTCACCAGTCACAGAAAAGC
ATCTTACGGATGGCATGACAGTAAGAGAATTATGCAGTGCTGCCATAACCATGAGTGATAACACTGCGGC
CAACTTACTTCTGACAACGATCGGAGGACCGAAGGAGCTAACCGCTTTTTTGCACAACATGGGGGATCAT
GTAACTCGCCTTGATCGTTGGGAACCGGAGCTGAATGAAGCCATACCAAACGACGAGCGTGACACCACGA
TGCCTGTAGCAATGGCAACAACGTTGCGCAAACTATTAACTGGCGAACTACTTACTCTAGCTTCCCGGCA
ACAATTAATAGACTGGATGGAGGCGGATAAAGTTGCAGGACCACTTCTGCGCTCGGCCCTTCCGGCTGGC
TGGTTTATTGCTGATAAATCTGGAGCCGGTGAGCGTGGAAGCCGCGGTATCATTGCAGCACTGGGGCCAG
ATGGTAAGCCCTCCCGTATCGTAGTTATCTACACGACGGGGAGTCAGGCAACTATGGATGAACGAAATAG
ACAGATCGCTGAGATAGGTGCCTCACTGATTAAGCATTGGTAACTGTCAGACCAAGTTTACTCATATATA
CTTTAGATTGATTTAAAACTTCATTTTTAATTTAAAAGGATCTAGGTGAAGATCCTTTTTGATAATCTCA
TGACCAAAATCCCTTAACGTGAGTTTTCGTTCCACTGAGCGTCAGACCCCGTAGAAAAGATCAAAGGATC
TTCTTGAGATCCTTTTTTTCTGCGCGTAATCTGCTGCTTGCAAACAAAAAAACCACCGCTACCAGCGGTG
GTTTGTTTGCCGGATCAAGAGCTACCAACTCTTTTTCCGAAGGTAACTGGCTTCAGCAGAGCGCAGATAC
CAAATACTGTCCTTCTAGTGTAGCCGTAGTTAGGCCACCACTTCAAGAACTCTGTAGCACCGCCTACATA
CCTCGCTCTGCTAATCCTGTTACCAGTGGCTGCTGCCAGTGGCGATAAGTCGTGTCTTACCGGGTTGGAC
TCAAGACGATAGTTACCGGATAAGGCGCAGCGGTCGGGCTGAACGGGGGGTTCGTGCACACAGCCCAGCT
TGGAGCGAACGACCTACACCGAACTGAGATACCTACAGCGTGAGCTATGAGAAAGCGCCACGCTTCCCGA
AGGGAGAAAGGCGGACAGGTATCCGGTAAGCGGCAGGGTCGGAACAGGAGAGCGCACGAGGGAGCTTCCA
GGGGGAAACGCCTGGTATCTTTATAGTCCTGTCGGGTTTCGCCACCTCTGACTTGAGCGTCGATTTTTGT
GATGCTCGTCAGGGGGGCGGAGCCTATGGAAAAACGCCAGCAACGCGGCCTTTTTACGGTTCCTGGCCTT
TTGCTGGCCTTTTGCTCACATGT
