Features (pLannotate 1.2.2; 18 found; start..end, strand, type, name):
      1..241     +  promoter       U6 promoter: RNA polymerase III promoter for human U6 snRNA
    289..356     +  misc_RNA       tracrRNA (fragment): trans-activating CRISPR RNA for the Streptococcus pyogenes CRISPR/Cas9 system
    363..406     +  misc_RNA       gRNA scaffold (fragment): guide RNA scaffold for the Streptococcus pyogenes CRISPR/Cas9 system
    453..738     +  enhancer       CMV enhancer: human cytomegalovirus immediate early enhancer; contains an 18-bp deletion relative to the standard CMV enhancer
    740..1017    +  promoter       chicken β-actin promoter: No description available
   1018..1245    +  intron         hybrid intron: hybrid between chicken β-actin (CBA) and minute virus of mice (MMV) introns (Gray et al., 2011)
   1266..1293    +  CDS            3xHA (fragment): three tandem HA epitope tags
   1326..3041    +  CDS            Cas9(N): N-terminal portion of Streptococcus pyogenes Cas9 (Zetsche et al., 2015)
   2928..5426    +  CDS            Cas9(C): C-terminal portion of Streptococcus pyogenes Cas9 (Zetsche et al., 2015)
   5493..5604    +  polyA_signal   bGH poly(A) signal: bovine growth hormone polyadenylation signal
   5709..5849    +  repeat_region  AAV2 ITR: inverted terminal repeat of adeno-associated virus serotype 2 inverted
   5854..5905    -  misc_feature   bom (fragment): basis of mobility region from pBR322
   5924..6379    +  rep_origin     f1 ori (sequence partly withheld): f1 bacteriophage origin of replication; arrow indicates direction of (+) strand synthesis
   6380..6429    -  misc_feature   bom (fragment): basis of mobility region from pBR322
   6531..6566    -  CDS            rop (fragment): Rop protein, which maintains plasmids at low copy number; rop
   6661..6765    +  promoter       AmpR promoter: bla
   6766..7626    +  CDS            AmpR: β-lactamase; bla; confers resistance to ampicillin, carbenicillin, and related antibiotics
   7797..8385    +  rep_origin     ori: high-copy-number ColE1/pMB1/pBR322/pUC origin of replication
>Addgene plasmid #122308 | px335-sgRNA-EF(Cas9n)-mHdac1-R2 | addgene full sequence | sequence record 238332 | Addgene NGS Result
GAGGGCCTATTTCCCATGATTCCTTCATATTTGCATATACGATACAAGGCTGTTAGAGAGATAATTGGAA
TTAATTTGACTGTAAACACAAAGATATTAGTACAAAATACGTGACGTAGAAAGTAATAATTTCTTGGGTA
GTTTGCAGTTTTAAAATTATGTTTTAAAATGGACTATCATATGCTTACCGTAACTTGAAAGTATTTCGAT
TTCTTGGCTTTATATATCTTGTGGAAAGGACGAAACACCGCATGAGAAAACTCATGCTAGGTTTAAGAGC
TATGCTGGAAACAGCATAGCAAGTTTAAATAAGGCTAGTCCGTTATCAACTTGAAAAAGTGGCACCGAGT
CGGTGCTTTTTTGTTTTAGAGCTAGAAATAGCAAGTTAAAATAAGGCTAGTCCGTTTTTAGCGCGTGCGC
CAATTCTGCAGACAAATGGCTCTAGAGGTACCCGTTACATAACTTACGGTAAATGGCCCGCCTGGCTGAC
CGCCCAACGACCCCCGCCCATTGACGTCAATAGTAACGCCAATAGGGACTTTCCATTGACGTCAATGGGT
GGAGTATTTACGGTAAACTGCCCACTTGGCAGTACATCAAGTGTATCATATGCCAAGTACGCCCCCTATT
GACGTCAATGACGGTAAATGGCCCGCCTGGCATTGTGCCCAGTACATGACCTTATGGGACTTTCCTACTT
GGCAGTACATCTACGTATTAGTCATCGCTATTACCATGGTCGAGGTGAGCCCCACGTTCTGCTTCACTCT
CCCCATCTCCCCCCCCTCCCCACCCCCAATTTTGTATTTATTTATTTTTTAATTATTTTGTGCAGCGATG
GGGGCGGGGGGGGGGGGGGGGCGCGCGCCAGGCGGGGCGGGGGGGGGGGGGGGGGGGGGGGGGGGGGGGG
GGGGRGGKGCGGCGGCAGCCAATCAGAGCGGCGCGCTCCGAAAGTTTCCTTTTATGGCGAGGCGGCGGCG
GCGGCGGCCCTATAAAAAGCGAAGCGCGCGGCGGGCGGGAGTCGCTGCGCGCTGCCTTCGCCCCGTGCCC
CGCTCCGCCGCCGCCTCGCGCCGCCCGCCCCGGCTCTGACTGACCGCGTTACTCCCACAGGTGAGCGGGC
GGGACGGCCCTTCTCCTCCGGGCTGTAATTAGCTGAGCAAGAGGTAAGGGTTTAAGGGATGGTTGGTTGG
TGGGGTATTAATGTTTAATTACCTGGAGCACCTGCCTGAAATCACTTTTTTTCAGGTTGGACCGGTGCCA
CCATGTACCCATACGATGTTCCAGATTACGCTTCGCCGAAGAAAAAGCGCAAGGTCGAAGCGTCCGACAA
GAAGTACAGCATCGGCCTGGCCATCGGCACCAACTCTGTGGGCTGGGCCGTGATCACCGACGAGTACAAG
GTGCCCAGCAAGAAATTCAAGGTGCTGGGCAACACCGACCGGCACAGCATCAAGAAGAACCTGATCGGAG
CCCTGCTGTTCGACAGCGGCGAAACAGCCGAGGCCACCCGGCTGAAGAGAACCGCCAGAAGAAGATACAC
CAGACGGAAGAACCGGATCTGCTATCTGCAAGAGATCTTCAGCAACGAGATGGCCAAGGTGGACGACAGC
TTCTTCCACAGACTGGAAGAGTCCTTCCTGGTGGAAGAGGATAAGAAGCACGAGCGGCACCCCATCTTCG
GCAACATCGTGGACGAGGTGGCCTACCACGAGAAGTACCCCACCATCTACCACCTGAGAAAGAAACTGGT
GGACAGCACCGACAAGGCCGACCTGCGGCTGATCTATCTGGCCCTGGCCCACATGATCAAGTTCCGGGGC
CACTTCCTGATCGAGGGCGACCTGAACCCCGACAACAGCGACGTGGACAAGCTGTTCATCCAGCTGGTGC
AGACCTACAACCAGCTGTTCGAGGAAAACCCCATCAACGCCAGCGGCGTGGACGCCAAGGCCATCCTGTC
TGCCAGACTGAGCAAGAGCAGACGGCTGGAAAATCTGATCGCCCAGCTGCCCGGCGAGAAGAAGAATGGC
CTGTTCGGCAACCTGATTGCCCTGAGCCTGGGCCTGACCCCCAACTTCAAGAGCAACTTCGACCTGGCCG
AGGATGCCAAACTGCAGCTGAGCAAGGACACCTACGACGACGACCTGGACAACCTGCTGGCCCAGATCGG
CGACCAGTACGCCGACCTGTTTCTGGCCGCCAAGAACCTGTCCGACGCCATCCTGCTGAGCGACATCCTG
AGAGTGAACACCGAGATCACCAAGGCCCCCCTGAGCGCCTCTATGATCAAGAGATACGACGAGCACCACC
AGGACCTGACCCTGCTGAAAGCTCTCGTGCGGCAGCAGCTGCCTGAGAAGTACAAAGAGATTTTCTTCGA
CCAGAGCAAGAACGGCTACGCCGGCTACATTGACGGCGGAGCCAGCCAGGAAGAGTTCTACAAGTTCATC
AAGCCCATCCTGGAAAAGATGGACGGCACCGAGGAACTGCTCGTGAAGCTGAACAGAGAGGACCTGCTGC
GGAAGCAGCGGACCTTCGACAACGGCAGCATCCCCCACCAGATCCACCTGGGAGAGCTGCACGCCATTCT
GCGGCGGCAGGAAGATTTTTACCCATTCCTGAAGGACAACCGGGAAAAGATCGAGAAGATCCTGACCTTC
CGCATCCCCTACTACGTGGGCCCTCTGGCCAGGGGAAACAGCAGATTCGCCTGGATGACCAGAAAGAGCG
AGGAAACCATCACCCCCTGGAACTTCGAGGAAGTGGTGGACAAGGGCGCTTCCGCCCAGAGCTTCATCGA
GCGGATGACCAACTTCGATAAGAACCTGCCCAACGAGAAGGTGCTGCCCAAGCACAGCCTGCTGTACGAG
TACTTCACCGTGTATAACGAGCTGACCAAAGTGAAATACGTGACCGAGGGAATGAGAAAGCCCGCCTTCC
TGAGCGGCGAGCAGAAAAAGGCCATCGTGGACCTGCTGTTCAAGACCAACCGGAAAGTGACCGTGAAGCA
GCTGAAAGAGGACTACTTCAAGAAAATCGAGTGCTTCGACTCCGTGGAAATCTCCGGCGTGGAAGATCGG
TTCAACGCCTCCCTGGGCACATACCACGATCTGCTGAAAATTATCAAGGACAAGGACTTCCTGGACAATG
AGGAAAACGAGGACATTCTGGAAGATATCGTGCTGACCCTGACACTGTTTGAGGACAGAGAGATGATCGA
GGAACGGCTGAAAACCTATGCCCACCTGTTCGACGACAAAGTGATGAAGCAGCTGAAGCGGCGGAGATAC
ACCGGCTGGGGCAGGCTGAGCCGGAAGCTGATCAACGGCATCCGGGACAAGCAGTCCGGCAAGACAATCC
TGGATTTCCTGAAGTCCGACGGCTTCGCCAACAGAAACTTCATGCAGCTGATCCACGACGACAGCCTGAC
CTTTAAAGAGGACATCCAGAAAGCCCAGGTGTCCGGCCAGGGCGATAGCCTGCACGAGCACATTGCCAAT
CTGGCCGGCAGCCCCGCCATTAAGAAGGGCATCCTGCAGACAGTGAAGGTGGTGGACGAGCTCGTGAAAG
TGATGGGCCGGCACAAGCCCGAGAACATCGTGATCGAAATGGCCAGAGAGAACCAGACCACCCAGAAGGG
ACAGAAGAACAGCCGCGAGAGAATGAAGCGGATCGAAGAGGGCATCAAAGAGCTGGGCAGCCAGATCCTG
AAAGAACACCCCGTGGAAAACACCCAGCTGCAGAACGAGAAGCTGTACCTGTACTACCTGCAGAATGGGC
GGGATATGTACGTGGACCAGGAACTGGACATCAACCGGCTGTCCGACTACGATGTGGACCATATCGTGCC
TCAGAGCTTTCTGAAGGACGACTCCATCGACAACAAGGTGCTGACCAGAAGCGACAAGAACCGGGGCAAG
AGCGACAACGTGCCCTCCGAAGAGGTCGTGAAGAAGATGAAGAACTACTGGCGGCAGCTGCTGAACGCCA
AGCTGATTACCCAGAGAAAGTTCGACAATCTGACCAAGGCCGAGAGAGGCGGCCTGAGCGAACTGGATAA
GGCCGGCTTCATCAAGAGACAGCTGGTGGAAACCCGGCAGATCACAAAGCACGTGGCACAGATCCTGGAC
TCCCGGATGAACACTAAGTACGACGAGAATGACAAGCTGATCCGGGAAGTGAAAGTGATCACCCTGAAGT
CCAAGCTGGTGTCCGATTTCCGGAAGGATTTCCAGTTTTACAAAGTGCGCGAGATCAACAACTACCACCA
CGCCCACGACGCCTACCTGAACGCCGTCGTGGGAACCGCCCTGATCAAAAAGTACCCTAAGCTGGAAAGC
GAGTTCGTGTACGGCGACTACAAGGTGTACGACGTGCGGAAGATGATCGCCAAGAGCGAGCAGGAAATCG
GCAAGGCTACCGCCAAGTACTTCTTCTACAGCAACATCATGAACTTTTTCAAGACCGAGATTACCCTGGC
CAACGGCGAGATCCGGAAGCGGCCTCTGATCGAGACAAACGGCGAAACCGGGGAGATCGTGTGGGATAAG
GGCCGGGATTTTGCCACCGTGCGGAAAGTGCTGAGCATGCCCCAAGTGAATATCGTGAAAAAGACCGAGG
TGCAGACAGGCGGCTTCAGCAAAGAGTCTATCCTGCCCAAGAGGAACAGCGATAAGCTGATCGCCAGAAA
GAAGGACTGGGACCCTAAGAAGTACGGCGGCTTCGACAGCCCCACCGTGGCCTATTCTGTGCTGGTGGTG
GCCAAAGTGGAAAAGGGCAAGTCCAAGAAACTGAAGAGTGTGAAAGAGCTGCTGGGGATCACCATCATGG
AAAGAAGCAGCTTCGAGAAGAATCCCATCGACTTTCTGGAAGCCAAGGGCTACAAAGAAGTGAAAAAGGA
CCTGATCATCAAGCTGCCTAAGTACTCCCTGTTCGAGCTGGAAAACGGCCGGAAGAGAATGCTGGCCTCT
GCCGGCGAACTGCAGAAGGGAAACGAACTGGCCCTGCCCTCCAAATATGTGAACTTCCTGTACCTGGCCA
GCCACTATGAGAAGCTGAAGGGCTCCCCCGAGGATAATGAGCAGAAACAGCTGTTTGTGGAACAGCACAA
GCACTACCTGGACGAGATCATCGAGCAGATCAGCGAGTTCTCCAAGAGAGTGATCCTGGCCGACGCTAAT
CTGGACAAAGTGCTGTCCGCCTACAACAAGCACCGGGATAAGCCCATCAGAGAGCAGGCCGAGAATATCA
TCCACCTGTTTACCCTGACCAATCTGGGAGCCCCTGCCGCCTTCAAGTACTTTGACACCACCATCGACCG
GAAGAGGTACACCAGCACCAAAGAGGTGCTGGACGCCACCCTGATCCACCAGAGCATCACCGGCCTGTAC
GAGACACGGATCGACCTGTCTCAGCTGGGAGGCGACAGCCCCAAGAAGAAGAGAAAGGTGGAGGCCAGCT
AAGAATTCCTAGAGCTCGCTGATCAGCCTCGACTGTGCCTTCTAGTTGCCAGCCATCTGTTGTTTGCCCC
TCCCCCGTGCCTTCCTTGACCCTGGAAGGTGCCACTCCCACTGTCCTTTCCTAATAAAATGAGGAAATTG
CATCGCATTGTCTGAGTAGGTGTCATTCTATTCTGGGGGGTGGGGTGGGGCAGGACAGCAAGGGGGAGGA
TTGGGAAGAGAATAGCAGGCATGCTGGGGAGCGGCCGCAGGAACCCCTAGTGATGGAGTTGGCCACTCCC
TCTCTGCGCGCTCGCTCGCTCACTGAGGCCGGGCGACCAAAGGTCGCCCGACGCCCGGGCTTTGCCCGGG
CGGCCTCAGTGAGCGAGCGAGCGCGCAGCTGCCTGCAGGGGCGCCTGATGCGGTATTTTCTCCTTACGCA
TCTGTGCGGTATTTCACACCGCATA
[95 nt withheld, positions 5906-6000]
T
[46 nt withheld, positions 6002-6047]
C
[141 nt withheld, positions 6049-6189]
CCTTTGACGTTGGAGTCCACGTTCTTT
[37 nt withheld, positions 6217-6253]
ACTCTATCTCGGGCTATTCTTTTGATTTATAAGGGATTTTGCCGATTTCGGTCTATTGGTTAAAAAATGA
GCTGATTTAACAAAAATTTAACGCGAATTTTAACAAAATATTAACGTTTACAATTTTATGGTGCACTCTC
AGTACAATCTGCTCTGATGCCGCATAGTTAAGCCAGCCCCGACACCCGCCAACACCCGCTGACGCGCCCT
GACGGGCTTGTCTGCTCCCGGCATCCGCTTACAGACAAGCTGTGACCGTCTCCGGGAGCTGCATGTGTCA
GAGGTTTTCACCGTCATCACCGAAACGCGCGAGACGAAAGGGCCTCGTGATACGCCTATTTTTATAGGTT
AATGTCATGATAATAATGGTTTCTTAGACGTCAGGTGGCACTTTTCGGGGAAATGTGCGCGGAACCCCTA
TTTGTTTATTTTTCTAAATACATTCAAATATGTATCCGCTCATGAGACAATAACCCTGATAAATGCTTCA
ATAATATTGAAAAAGGAAGAGTATGAGTATTCAACATTTCCGTGTCGCCCTTATTCCCTTTTTTGCGGCA
TTTTGCCTTCCTGTTTTTGCTCACCCAGAAACGCTGGTGAAAGTAAAAGATGCTGAAGATCAGTTGGGTG
CACGAGTGGGTTACATCGAACTGGATCTCAACAGCGGTAAGATCCTTGAGAGTTTTCGCCCCGAAGAACG
TTTTCCAATGATGAGCACTTTTAAAGTTCTGCTATGTGGCGCGGTATTATCCCGTATTGACGCCGGGCAA
GAGCAACTCGGTCGCCGCATACACTATTCTCAGAATGACTTGGTTGAGTACTCACCAGTCACAGAAAAGC
ATCTTACGGATGGCATGACAGTAAGAGAATTATGCAGTGCTGCCATAACCATGAGTGATAACACTGCGGC
CAACTTACTTCTGACAACGATCGGAGGACCGAAGGAGCTAACCGCTTTTTTGCACAACATGGGGGATCAT
GTAACTCGCCTTGATCGTTGGGAACCGGAGCTGAATGAAGCCATACCAAACGACGAGCGTGACACCACGA
TGCCTGTAGCAATGGCAACAACGTTGCGCAAACTATTAACTGGCGAACTACTTACTCTAGCTTCCCGGCA
ACAATTAATAGACTGGATGGAGGCGGATAAAGTTGCAGGACCACTTCTGCGCTCGGCCCTTCCGGCTGGC
TGGTTTATTGCTGATAAATCTGGAGCCGGTGAGCGTGGAAGCCGCGGTATCATTGCAGCACTGGGGCCAG
ATGGTAAGCCCTCCCGTATCGTAGTTATCTACACGACGGGGAGTCAGGCAACTATGGATGAACGAAATAG
ACAGATCGCTGAGATAGGTGCCTCACTGATTAAGCATTGGTAACTGTCAGACCAAGTTTACTCATATATA
CTTTAGATTGATTTAAAACTTCATTTTTAATTTAAAAGGATCTAGGTGAAGATCCTTTTTGATAATCTCA
TGACCAAAATCCCTTAACGTGAGTTTTCGTTCCACTGAGCGTCAGACCCCGTAGAAAAGATCAAAGGATC
TTCTTGAGATCCTTTTTTTCTGCGCGTAATCTGCTGCTTGCAAACAAAAAAACCACCGCTACCAGCGGTG
GTTTGTTTGCCGGATCAAGAGCTACCAACTCTTTTTCCGAAGGTAACTGGCTTCAGCAGAGCGCAGATAC
CAAATACTGTTCTTCTAGTGTAGCCGTAGTTAGGCCACCACTTCAAGAACTCTGTAGCACCGCCTACATA
CCTCGCTCTGCTAATCCTGTTACCAGTGGCTGCTGCCAGTGGCGATAAGTCGTGTCTTACCGGGTTGGAC
TCAAGACGATAGTTACCGGATAAGGCGCAGCGGTCGGGCTGAACGGGGGGTTCGTGCACACAGCCCAGCT
TGGAGCGAACGACCTACACCGAACTGAGATACCTACAGCGTGAGCTATGAGAAAGCGCCACGCTTCCCGA
AGGGAGAAAGGCGGACAGGTATCCGGTAAGCGGCAGGGTCGGAACAGGAGAGCGCACGAGGGAGCTTCCA
GGGGGAAACGCCTGGTATCTTTATAGTCCTGTCGGGTTTCGCCACCTCTGACTTGAGCGTCGATTTTTGT
GATGCTCGTCAGGGGGGCGGAGCCTATGGAAAAACGCCAGCAACGCGGCCTTTTTACGGTTCCTGGCCTT
TTGCTGGCCTTTTGCTCACATGT
